Addgene plasmid #177190: pML433
Purpose: Expresses recombinant HyPro enzyme in E. coli
Depositing lab: Eugene Makeyev. Depositing organization: King's College London. Publication: Hybridization-proximity labeling reveals spatially ordered interactions of nuclear RNA compartments. Yap K, Chung TH, Makeyev EV. Mol Cell. 2021 Nov 2. pii: S1097-2765(21)00838-8. doi: 10.1016/j.molcel.2021.10.009. PubMed 34741808.
Backbone
  Vector backbone: pET28a
  Vector type: Bacterial Expression
Growth in bacteria
  Bacterial resistance: Kanamycin, 50 μg/mL
  Growth temperature: 37°C
  Growth strain: DH5alpha
  Copy number: Low Copy
Gene/Insert
  Gene/Insert name: HyPro enzyme (alt name: APEX2 - DIG10.3 fusion protein)
  Species: Synthetic
  Promoter: T7
  Cloning method: Restriction Enzyme; 5′ cloning site XbaI (not destroyed); 3′ cloning site XhoI (not destroyed)
  Sequencing primers: 5′ TAATACGACTCACTATAGGG; 3′ GCTAGTTATTGCTCAGCGG
Terms and licenses: Academic/Nonprofit Terms; Industry Terms: Not Available to Industry
Depositor comments: E. coli codon-optimized versions of APEX2 and DIG10.3 genes from https://pubmed.ncbi.nlm.nih.gov/25419960/ and https://pubmed.ncbi.nlm.nih.gov/24005320/, respectively, were fused in frame via the (GGGGS)3 linker sequence.
How to cite: pML433 was a gift from Eugene Makeyev (Addgene plasmid # 177190 ; http://n2t.net/addgene:177190 ; RRID:Addgene_177190)
