[The description below was written by a language model from this plasmid's Addgene catalogue record and pLannotate feature annotations shown in this document.]
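Description:
pML433 is a bacterial expression plasmid built on the pET28a backbone for producing recombinant HyPro enzyme in E. coli. It is maintained under kanamycin selection through an aminoglycoside phosphotransferase gene and replicates from a ColE1/pBR322-type origin accompanied by the bom site and the rop gene, consistent with its listing as low copy. An f1 origin is also present, along with the lacI repressor gene and its promoter. Short annotated tetracycline-resistance fragments and a predicted E. coli ORF appear to be residual pBR322-derived backbone sequence rather than functional elements.

The insert, cloned between XbaI and XhoI, is a synthetic open reading frame in which E. coli codon-optimised versions of APEX2 and DIG10.3 are joined in frame by a flexible (GGGGS)3 linker. The automated annotation labels these two segments by their closest database matches: a pea ascorbate peroxidase for the engineered peroxidase APEX2, and a Pseudomonas aeruginosa protein for the DIG10.3 portion, a designed digoxigenin-binding protein. Expression is driven by the T7 promoter with an adjacent lac operator, so transcription depends on T7 RNA polymerase and is inducible with IPTG, and it ends at the T7 terminator. Translation uses the T7 gene 10 ribosome binding site, and the annotation shows an N-terminal T7 tag leader upstream of the fusion and a polyhistidine tag downstream, which would allow affinity purification.

The associated study concerns hybridization-proximity labelling of nuclear RNA compartments. The fusion's design suggests that the digoxigenin-binding domain would recruit the peroxidase to digoxigenin-labelled hybridisation probes for local proximity labelling, although the record itself states only that the plasmid is for recombinant enzyme production.
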