Features (pLannotate 1.2.2; 21 found; start..end, strand, type, name):
    978..1055    -  promoter       lacI promoter: lacI
   1063..1342    -  CDS            TcR (fragment): tetracycline efflux protein; tet; confers resistance to tetracycline
   1364..1382    +  promoter       T7 promoter: promoter for bacteriophage T7 RNA polymerase
   1383..1407    +  protein_bind   lac operator: The lac repressor binds to the lac operator to inhibit transcription in E. coli. This inhibition can be relieved by adding lactose or isopropyl-β-D-thiogalactopyranoside (IPTG). lac repressor encoded by lacI
   1422..1444    +  RBS            RBS: efficient ribosome binding site from bacteriophage T7 gene 10 (Olins and Rangwala, 1989)
   1452..1484    +  CDS            T7 tag (gene 10 leader): leader peptide from bacteriophage T7 gene 10 promotes efficient translation in E. coli
   1500..2249    +  CDS            APX1: APX1_PEA - Also known as APPX1. Experimental evidence at protein level: Swiss-Prot protein existence level 1. Plays a key role in hydrogen peroxide removal. From Pisum sativum (Garden pea).
   2301..2720    +  CDS            Y3332_PSEAE: Experimental evidence at protein level: Swiss-Prot protein existence level 1. From Pseudomonas aeruginosa (strain ATCC 15692 / DSM 22644 / CIP 104116 / JCM 14847 / LMG 12228 / 1C / PRS 101 / PAO1).
   2754..2771    +  CDS            9xHis (fragment): 9xHis affinity tag
   2781..2830    +  CDS            SET1 (fragment): solubility-enhancement tag derived from T7 phage gene 10B
   2838..2885    +  terminator     T7 terminator: transcription terminator for bacteriophage T7 RNA polymerase
   2922..3350    +  rep_origin     f1 ori (sequence partly withheld): f1 bacteriophage origin of replication; arrow indicates direction of (+) strand synthesis
   3403..3460    +  promoter       AmpR promoter (fragment): bla
   3469..4284    -  CDS            KanR: aminoglycoside phosphotransferase; aph(3')-Ia; confers resistance to kanamycin in bacteria or G418 (Geneticin®) in eukaryotes
   4406..4994    +  rep_origin     ori: high-copy-number ColE1/pMB1/pBR322/pUC origin of replication
   5180..5319    -  misc_feature   bom: basis of mobility region from pBR322
   5421..5612    -  CDS            rop: Rop protein, which maintains plasmids at low copy number; rop
   5629..6009    +  CDS            YPB1_ECOLX: Protein predicted: Swiss-Prot protein existence level 4. From Escherichia coli.
   6081..6372    -  CDS            TcR (fragment): tetracycline efflux protein; tet; confers resistance to tetracycline
   6387..6408    -  protein_bind   CAP binding site: CAP binding activates transcription in the presence of cAMP. E. coli catabolite activator protein
   6421..977     -  CDS            lacI (across the origin): lac repressor; lacI; The lac repressor binds to the lac operator to inhibit transcription in E. coli. This inhibition can be relieved by adding lactose or isopropyl-β-D-thiogalactopyranoside (IPTG).
>Addgene plasmid #177190 | pML433 | addgene full sequence | sequence record 347566 | Addgene NGS Result
CTTTTCACCAGTGAGACGGGCAACAGCTGATTGCCCTTCACCGCCTGGCCCTGAGAGAGTTGCAGCAAGC
GGTCCACGCTGGTTTGCCCCAGCAGGCGAAAATCCTGTTTGATGGTGGTTAACGGCGGGATATAACATGA
GCTGTCTTCGGTATCGTCGTATCCCACTACCGAGATATCCGCACCAACGCGCAGCCCGGACTCGGTAATG
GCGCGCATTGCGCCCAGCGCCATCTGATCGTTGGCAACCAGCATCGCAGTGGGAACGATGCCCTCATTCA
GCATTTGCATGGTTTGTTGAAAACCGGACATGGCACTCCAGTCGCCTTCCCGTTCCGCTATCGGCTGAAT
TTGATTGCGAGTGAGATATTTATGCCAGCCAGCCAGACGCAGACGCGCCGAGACAGAACTTAATGGGCCC
GCTAACAGCGCGATTTGCTGGTGACCCAATGCGACCAGATGCTCCACGCCCAGTCGCGTACCGTCTTCAT
GGGAGAAAATAATACTGTTGATGGGTGTCTGGTCAGAGACATCAAGAAATAACGCCGGAACATTAGTGCA
GGCAGCTTCCACAGCAATGGCATCCTGGTCATCCAGCGGATAGTTAATGATCAGCCCACTGACGCGTTGC
GCGAGAAGATTGTGCACCGCCGCTTTACAGGCTTCGACGCCGCTTCGTTCTACCATCGACACCACCACGC
TGGCACCCAGTTGATCGGCGCGAGATTTAATCGCCGCGACAATTTGCGACGGCGCGTGCAGGGCCAGACT
GGAGGTGGCAACGCCAATCAGCAACGACTGTTTGCCCGCCAGTTGTTGTGCCACGCGGTTGGGAATGTAA
TTCAGCTCCGCCATCGCCGCTTCCACTTTTTCCCGCGTTTTCGCAGAAACGTGGCTGGCCTGGTTCACCA
CGCGGGAAACGGTCTGATAAGAGACACCGGCATACTCTGCGACATCGTATAACGTTACTGGTTTCACATT
CACCACCCTGAATTGACTCTCTTCCGGGCGCTATCATGCCATACCGCGAAAGGTTTTGCGCCATTCGATG
GTGTCCGGGATCTCGACGCTCTCCCTTATGCGACTCCTGCATTAGGAAGCAGCCCAGTAGTAGGTTGAGG
CCGTTGAGCACCGCCGCCGCAAGGAATGGTGCATGCAAGGAGATGGCGCCCAACAGTCCCCCGGCCACGG
GGCCTGCCACCATACCCACGCCGAAACAAGCGCTCATGAGCCCGAAGTGGCGAGCCCGATCTTCCCCATC
GGTGATGTCGGCGATATAGGCGCCAGCAACCGCACCTGTGGCGCCGGTGATGCCGGCCACGATGCGTCCG
GCGTAGAGGATCGAGATCTCGATCCCGCGAAATTAATACGACTCACTATAGGGGAATTGTGAGCGGATAA
CAATTCCCCTCTAGAAATAATTTTGTTTAACTTTAAGAAGGAGATATACATATGGCTAGCATGACTGGTG
GACAGCAAATGGGTCGCGGTAGCGAATTCATGGGAAAGTCATATCCAACTGTCAGCGCAGACTATCAGGA
TGCAGTTGAAAAGGCCAAAAAGAAATTACGTGGATTCATTGCAGAGAAACGTTGCGCCCCTTTGATGCTG
CGTCTTGCATTCCACTCGGCTGGGACCTTCGACAAGGGAACAAAGACAGGGGGGCCTTTTGGCACAATCA
AACATCCCGCGGAGTTGGCACATTCAGCGAACAACGGCCTTGACATCGCTGTTCGTTTACTGGAGCCCCT
GAAGGCGGAATTTCCTATTTTAAGCTATGCGGATTTCTATCAGTTAGCGGGAGTTGTCGCAGTTGAAGTA
ACAGGTGGCCCAAAGGTGCCATTCCACCCGGGGCGTGAGGATAAACCAGAACCACCGCCTGAGGGTCGCT
TGCCAGATCCGACGAAGGGCAGCGACCATTTACGCGATGTTTTCGGAAAGGCAATGGGATTAACCGACCA
AGACATTGTCGCCCTTTCGGGCGGGCATACCATTGGCGCAGCCCACAAAGAGCGCAGCGGTTTTGAAGGC
CCTTGGACCAGCAATCCTCTTATCTTTGACAACTCGTATTTCACGGAATTACTGTCGGGGGAGAAGGAGG
GCTTGCTGCAGCTGCCTAGCGATAAGGCACTGTTAAGCGATCCGGTTTTCCGTCCATTAGTGGACAAGTA
TGCCGCGGACGAAGATGCCTTTTTTGCAGACTACGCCGAGGCGCACCAGAAATTGTCAGAGCTGGGTTTC
GCGGATGCCAAGCTTGGCGGTGGAGGTTCTGGTGGCGGTGGTTCAGGAGGTGGCGGATCCAACGCCAAAG
AGATTGTTGTGCACGCCTTACGCCTTCTGGAAAATGGCGACGCACGTGGTTGGTCAGATTTATTTCACCC
TGAGGGAGTTCTGGAATACCCGTACCCGCCACCGGGTTACAAGACTCGTTTTGAAGGTCGCGAAACCATT
TGGGCACACATGCGCTTGTTTCCTGAATACATGACCATTCGCTTTACCGATGTGCAGTTCTATGAGACCG
CTGATCCTGACTTAGCCATCGGTGAGTTTCATGGCGACGGAGTGCTTACGGCAAGTGGTGGCAAATTGGC
CTATGACTATATTGCGGTTTGGCGCACCCGTGATGGGCAGATCCTTCTTTATCGTCTTTTTTTCAACCCA
TTACGTGTGCTTGAGCCTTTGGGTGGTGTTGAGGCAGCAGCTAAGATCGTCCAGGGTGCAGGCTCAGAGA
ATTTGTATTTCCAGGGTCTCGAGCACCACCACCACCACCACTGAGATCCGGCTGCTAACAAAGCCCGAAA
GGAAGCTGAGTTGGCTGCTGCCACCGCTGAGCAATAACTAGCATAACCCCTTGGGGCCTCTAAACGGGTC
TTGAGGGGTTTTTTGCTGAAAGGAGGAACTATATCCGGATTGGCGAATGGG
[124 nt withheld, positions 2922-3045]
C
[91 nt withheld, positions 3047-3137]
A
[49 nt withheld, positions 3139-3187]
CCTTTGACGTTGGAGTCCACGTTCTTT
[37 nt withheld, positions 3215-3251]
ACCCTATCTCGGTCTATTCTTTTGATTTATAAGGGATTTTGCCGATTTCGGCCTATTGGTTAAAAAATGA
GCTGATTTAACAAAAATTTAACGCGAATTTTAACAAAATATTAACGCTTACAATTTAGGTGGCACTTTTC
GGGGAAATGTGCGCGGAACCCCTATTTGTTTATTTTTCTAAATACATTCAAATATGTATCCGCTCATGAA
TTAATTCTTAGAAAAACTCATCGAGCATCAAATGAAACTGCAATTTATTCATATCAGGATTATCAATACC
ATATTTTTGAAAAAGCCGTTTCTGTAATGAAGGAGAAAACTCACCGAGGCAGTTCCATAGGATGGCAAGA
TCCTGGTATCGGTCTGCGATTCCGACTCGTCCAACATCAATACAACCTATTAATTTCCCCTCGTCAAAAA
TAAGGTTATCAAGTGAGAAATCACCATGAGTGACGACTGAATCCGGTGAGAATGGCAAAAGTTTATGCAT
TTCTTTCCAGACTTGTTCAACAGGCCAGCCATTACGCTCGTCATCAAAATCACTCGCATCAACCAAACCG
TTATTCATTCGTGATTGCGCCTGAGCGAGACGAAATACGCGATCGCTGTTAAAAGGACAATTACAAACAG
GAATCGAATGCAACCGGCGCAGGAACACTGCCAGCGCATCAACAATATTTTCACCTGAATCAGGATATTC
TTCTAATACCTGGAATGCTGTTTTCCCGGGGATCGCAGTGGTGAGTAACCATGCATCATCAGGAGTACGG
ATAAAATGCTTGATGGTCGGAAGAGGCATAAATTCCGTCAGCCAGTTTAGTCTGACCATCTCATCTGTAA
CATCATTGGCAACGCTACCTTTGCCATGTTTCAGAAACAACTCTGGCGCATCGGGCTTCCCATACAATCG
ATAGATTGTCGCACCTGATTGCCCGACATTATCGCGAGCCCATTTATACCCATATAAATCAGCATCCATG
TTGGAATTTAATCGCGGCCTAGAGCAAGACGTTTCCCGTTGAATATGGCTCATAACACCCCTTGTATTAC
TGTTTATGTAAGCAGACAGTTTTATTGTTCATGACCAAAATCCCTTAACGTGAGTTTTCGTTCCACTGAG
CGTCAGACCCCGTAGAAAAGATCAAAGGATCTTCTTGAGATCCTTTTTTTCTGCGCGTAATCTGCTGCTT
GCAAACAAAAAAACCACCGCTACCAGCGGTGGTTTGTTTGCCGGATCAAGAGCTACCAACTCTTTTTCCG
AAGGTAACTGGCTTCAGCAGAGCGCAGATACCAAATACTGTCCTTCTAGTGTAGCCGTAGTTAGGCCACC
ACTTCAAGAACTCTGTAGCACCGCCTACATACCTCGCTCTGCTAATCCTGTTACCAGTGGCTGCTGCCAG
TGGCGATAAGTCGTGTCTTACCGGGTTGGACTCAAGACGATAGTTACCGGATAAGGCGCAGCGGTCGGGC
TGAACGGGGGGTTCGTGCACACAGCCCAGCTTGGAGCGAACGACCTACACCGAACTGAGATACCTACAGC
GTGAGCTATGAGAAAGCGCCACGCTTCCCGAAGGGAGAAAGGCGGACAGGTATCCGGTAAGCGGCAGGGT
CGGAACAGGAGAGCGCACGAGGGAGCTTCCAGGGGGAAACGCCTGGTATCTTTATAGTCCTGTCGGGTTT
CGCCACCTCTGACTTGAGCGTCGATTTTTGTGATGCTCGTCAGGGGGGCGGAGCCTATGGAAAAACGCCA
GCAACGCGGCCTTTTTACGGTTCCTGGCCTTTTGCTGGCCTTTTGCTCACATGTTCTTTCCTGCGTTATC
CCCTGATTCTGTGGATAACCGTATTACCGCCTTTGAGTGAGCTGATACCGCTCGCCGCAGCCGAACGACC
GAGCGCAGCGAGTCAGTGAGCGAGGAAGCGGAAGAGCGCCTGATGCGGTATTTTCTCCTTACGCATCTGT
GCGGTATTTCACACCGCAATGGTGCACTCTCAGTACAATCTGCTCTGATGCCGCATAGTTAAGCCAGTAT
ACACTCCGCTATCGCTACGTGACTGGGTCATGGCTGCGCCCCGACACCCGCCAACACCCGCTGACGCGCC
CTGACGGGCTTGTCTGCTCCCGGCATCCGCTTACAGACAAGCTGTGACCGTCTCCGGGAGCTGCATGTGT
CAGAGGTTTTCACCGTCATCACCGAAACGCGCGAGGCAGCTGCGGTAAAGCTCATCAGCGTGGTCGTGAA
GCGATTCACAGATGTCTGCCTGTTCATCCGCGTCCAGCTCGTTGAGTTTCTCCAGAAGCGTTAATGTCTG
GCTTCTGATAAAGCGGGCCATGTTAAGGGCGGTTTTTTCCTGTTTGGTCACTGATGCCTCCGTGTAAGGG
GGATTTCTGTTCATGGGGGTAATGATACCGATGAAACGAGAGAGGATGCTCACGATACGGGTTACTGATG
ATGAACATGCCCGGTTACTGGAACGTTGTGAGGGTAAACAACTGGCGGTATGGATGCGGCGGGACCAGAG
AAAAATCACTCAGGGTCAATGCCAGCGCTTCGTTAATACAGATGTAGGTGTTCCACAGGGTAGCCAGCAG
CATCCTGCGATGCAGATCCGGAACATAATGGTGCAGGGCGCTGACTTCCGCGTTTCCAGACTTTACGAAA
CACGGAAACCGAAGACCATTCATGTTGTTGCTCAGGTCGCAGACGTTTTGCAGCAGCAGTCGCTTCACGT
TCGCTCGCGTATCGGTGATTCATTCTGCTAACCAGTAAGGCAACCCCGCCAGCCTAGCCGGGTCCTCAAC
GACAGGAGCACGATCATGCGCACCCGTGGGGCCGCCATGCCGGCGATAATGGCCTGCTTCTCGCCGAAAC
GTTTGGTGGCGGGACCAGTGACGAAGGCTTGAGCGAGGGCGTGCAAGATTCCGAATACCGCAAGCGACAG
GCCGATCATCGTCGCGCTCCAGCGAAAGCGGTCCTCGCCGAAAATGACCCAGAGCGCTGCCGGCACCTGT
CCTACGAGTTGCATGATAAAGAAGACAGTCATAAGTGCGGCGACGATAGTCATGCCCCGCGCCCACCGGA
AGGAGCTGACTGGGTTGAAGGCTCTCAAGGGCATCGGTCGAGATCCCGGTGCCTAATGAGTGAGCTAACT
TACATTAATTGCGTTGCGCTCACTGCCCGCTTTCCAGTCGGGAAACCTGTCGTGCCAGCTGCATTAATGA
ATCGGCCAACGCGCGGGGAGAGGCGGTTTGCGTATTGGGCGCCAGGGTGGTTTTT
